>Addgene plasmid #242660 | C-term AAV-SpCas9-VRQR-gRNA_entry (HES1477) | addgene full sequence | sequence record 489092 | Addgene NGS Result
CTCGAGAAAAAAAGCACCGACTCGGTGCCACTTTTTCAAGTTGATAACGGACTAGCCTTATTTTAACTTG
CTATTTCTAGCTCTAAAACCGAGACGTATAAACGCAGAAAGGCCCACCCGAAGGTGAGCCAGTGTGACTC
TAGTAGAGAGCGTTCACCGACAAACAACAGATAAAACGAAAGGCCCAGTCTTTCGACTGAGCCTTTCGTT
TTATTTGATGCCTGGAGATCCTTATTAAGCACCCGTGGAGTGACGACCTTCAGCACGTTCGTACTGTTCA
ACGATGGTGTAGTCTTCGTTGTGGGAGGTGATGTCCAGTTTGATGTCGGTTTTGTAAGCACCCGGCAGCT
GAACGGGTTTTTTAGCCATGTAGGTGGTTTTAACTTCAGCGTCGTAGTGACCACCGTCTTTCAGTTTCAG
ACGCATTTTGATTTCACCTTTCAGAGCACCGTCTTCCGGGTACATACGTTCGGTGGAAGCTTCCCAACCC
ATGGTTTTTTTCTGCATAACCGGACCGTCGGACGGGAAGTTGGTACCACGCAGTTTAACTTTGTAGATGA
ACTCACCGTCTTGCAGGGAGGAGTCCTGGGTAACGGTAACAACACCACCGTCTTCGAAGTTCATAACACG
TTCCCATTTGAAACCTTCCGGGAAGGACAGTTTCAGGTAGTCCGGGATGTCAGCCGGGTGTTTAACGTAA
GCTTTGGAACCGTACTGGAACTGCGGGGACAGGATGTCCCAAGCGAACGGCAGCGGACCACCTTTGGTAA
CTTTCAGTTTAGCGGTCTGGGTACCTTCGTACGGACGACCTTCACCTTCACCTTCGATTTCGAACTCGTG
ACCGTTAACGGAACCTTCCATACGAACTTTGAAACGCATGAACTCTTTGATAACGTCTTCGCTACTCGCC
ATAGATCCTTTCTCCTCTTTCAGATCCGTGCTCAGTATCTCTATCACTGATAGGGATGTCAATCTCTATC
ACTGATAGGGACGTCTCGGGTGTTTCGTCCTTTCCACAAGATATATAAAGCCAAGAAATCGAAATACTTT
CAAGTTACGGTAAGCATATGATAGTCCATTTTAAAACATAATTTTAAAACTGCAAACTACCCAAGAAATT
ATTACTTTCTACGTCACGTATTTTGTACTAATATCTTTGTGTTTACAGTCAAATTAATTCTAATTATCTC
TCTAACAGCCTTGTATCGTATATGCAAATATGAAGGAATCATGGGAAATAGGCCCTCTTCCTGCCCGACC
TTGCGGCCGCAGGAACCCCTAGTGATGGAGTTGGCCACTCCCTCTCTGCGCGCTCGCTCGCTCACTGAGG
CCGGGCGACCAAAGGTCGCCCGACGCCCGGGCTTTGCCCGGGCGGCCTCAGTGAGCGAGCGAGCGCGCAG
CCTTAATTAACCTAATTCACTGGCCGTCGTTTTACAACGTCGTGACTGGGAAAACCCTGGCGTTACCCAA
CTTAATCGCCTTGCAGCACATCCCCCTTTCGCCAGCTGGCGTAATAGCGAAGAGGCCCGCACCGATCGCC
CTTCCCAACAGTTGCGCAGCCTGAATGGCGAATGGG
[124 nt withheld, positions 1577-1700]
C
[91 nt withheld, positions 1702-1792]
A
[49 nt withheld, positions 1794-1842]
CCTTTGACGTTGGAGTCCACGTTCTTT
[37 nt withheld, positions 1870-1906]
ACCCTATCTCGGTCTATTCTTTTGATTTATAAGGGATTTTGCCGATTTCGGCCTATTGGTTAAAAAATGA
GCTGATTTAACAAAAATTTAACGCGAATTTTAACAAAATATTAACGCTTACAATTTAGGTGGCACTTTTC
GGGGAAATGTGCGCGGAACCCCTATTTGTTTATTTTTCTAAATACATTCAAATATGTATCCGCTCATGAG
ACAATAACCCTGATAAATGCTTCAATAATATTGAAAAAGGAAGAGTATGAGTATTCAACATTTCCGTGTC
GCCCTTATTCCCTTTTTTGCGGCATTTTGCCTTCCTGTTTTTGCTCACCCAGAAACGCTGGTGAAAGTAA
AAGATGCTGAAGATCAGTTGGGTGCACGAGTGGGTTACATCGAACTGGATCTCAACAGCGGTAAGATCCT
TGAGAGTTTTCGCCCCGAAGAACGTTTTCCAATGATGAGCACTTTTAAAGTTCTGCTATGTGGCGCGGTA
TTATCCCGTATTGACGCCGGGCAAGAGCAACTCGGTCGCCGCATACACTATTCTCAGAATGACTTGGTTG
AGTACTCACCAGTCACAGAAAAGCATCTTACGGATGGCATGACAGTAAGAGAATTATGCAGTGCTGCCAT
AACCATGAGTGATAACACTGCGGCCAACTTACTTCTGACAACGATCGGAGGACCGAAGGAGCTAACCGCT
TTTTTGCACAACATGGGGGATCATGTAACTCGCCTTGATCGTTGGGAACCGGAGCTGAATGAAGCCATAC
CAAACGACGAGCGTGACACCACGATGCCTGTAGCAATGGCAACAACGTTGCGCAAACTATTAACTGGCGA
ACTACTTACTCTAGCTTCCCGGCAACAATTAATAGACTGGATGGAGGCGGATAAAGTTGCAGGACCACTT
CTGCGCTCGGCCCTTCCGGCTGGCTGGTTTATTGCTGATAAATCTGGAGCCGGTGAGCGTGGGTCTCGCG
GTATCATTGCAGCACTGGGGCCAGATGGTAAGCCCTCCCGTATCGTAGTTATCTACACGACGGGGAGTCA
GGCAACTATGGATGAACGAAATAGACAGATCGCTGAGATAGGTGCCTCACTGATTAAGCATTGGTAACTG
TCAGACCAAGTTTACTCATATATACTTTAGATTGATTTAAAACTTCATTTTTAATTTAAAAGGATCTAGG
TGAAGATCCTTTTTGATAATCTCATGACCAAAATCCCTTAACGTGAGTTTTCGTTCCACTGAGCGTCAGA
CCCCGTAGAAAAGATCAAAGGATCTTCTTGAGATCCTTTTTTTCTGCGCGTAATCTGCTGCTTGCAAACA
AAAAAACCACCGCTACCAGCGGTGGTTTGTTTGCCGGATCAAGAGCTACCAACTCTTTTTCCGAAGGTAA
CTGGCTTCAGCAGAGCGCAGATACCAAATACTGTTCTTCTAGTGTAGCCGTAGTTAGGCCACCACTTCAA
GAACTCTGTAGCACCGCCTACATACCTCGCTCTGCTAATCCTGTTACCAGTGGCTGCTGCCAGTGGCGAT
AAGTCGTGTCTTACCGGGTTGGACTCAAGACGATAGTTACCGGATAAGGCGCAGCGGTCGGGCTGAACGG
GGGGTTCGTGCACACAGCCCAGCTTGGAGCGAACGACCTACACCGAACTGAGATACCTACAGCGTGAGCT
ATGAGAAAGCGCCACGCTTCCCGAAGGGAGAAAGGCGGACAGGTATCCGGTAAGCGGCAGGGTCGGAACA
GGAGAGCGCACGAGGGAGCTTCCAGGGGGAAACGCCTGGTATCTTTATAGTCCTGTCGGGTTTCGCCACC
TCTGACTTGAGCGTCGATTTTTGTGATGCTCGTCAGGGGGGCGGAGCCTATGGAAAAACGCCAGCAACGC
GGCCTTTTTACGGTTCCTGGCCTTTTGCTGGCCTTTTGCTCACATGTTCTTTCCTGCGTTATCCCCTGAT
TCTGTGGATAACCGTATTACCGCCTTTGAGTGAGCTGATACCGCTCGCCGCAGCCGAACGACCGAGCGCA
GCGAGTCAGTGAGCGAGGAAGCGGAAGAGCGCCCAATACGCAAACCGCCTCTCCCCGCGCGTTGGCCGAT
TCATTAATGCAGCTGGCACGACAGGTTTCCCGACTGGAAAGCGGGCAGTGAGCGCAACGCAATTAATGTG
AGTTAGCTCACTCATTAGGCACCCCAGGCTTTACACTTTATGCTTCCGGCTCGTATGTTGTGTGGAATTG
TGAGCGGATAACAATTTCACACAGGAAACAGCTATGACCATGATTACGCCAGATTTAATTAAGGCTGCGC
GCTCGCTCGCTCACTGAGGCCGCCCGGGCAAAGCCCGGGCGTCGGGCGACCTTTGGTCGCCCGGCCTCAG
TGAGCGAGCGAGCGCGCAGAGAGGGAGTGGCCAACTCCATCACTAGGGGTTCCTGCGGCCTCTAGATCAG
GGTACCCGTTACATAACTTACGGTAAATGGCCCGCCTGGCTGACCGCCCAACGACCCCCGCCCATTGACG
TCAATAGTAACGCCAATAGGGACTTTCCATTGACGTCAATGGGTGGAGTATTTACGGTAAACTGCCCACT
TGGCAGTACATCAAGTGTATCATATGCCAAGTACGCCCCCTATTGACGTCAATGACGGTAAATGGCCCGC
CTGGCATTGTGCCCAGTACATGACCTTATGGGACTTTCCTACTTGGCAGTACATCTACGTATTAGTCATC
GCTATTACCATGGTCGAGGTGAGCCCCACGTTCTGCTTCACTCTCCCCATCTCCCCCCCCTCCCCACCCC
CAATTTTGTATTTATTTATTTTTTAATTATTTTGTGCAGCGATGGGGGCGGGGGGGGGGGGGGGGCGCGC
GCCAGGCGGGGCGGGGCGGGGCGAGGGGCGGGGCGGGGCGAGGCGGAGAGGTGCGGCGGCAGCCAATCAG
AGCGGCGCGCTCCGAAAGTTTCCTTTTATGGCGAGGCGGCGGCGGCGGCGGCCCTATAAAAAGCGAAGCG
CGCGGCGGGCGGGAGTCGCTGCGCGCTGCCTTCGCCCCGTGCCCCGCTCCGCCGCCGCCTCGCGCCGCCC
GCCCCGGCTCTGACTGACCGCGTTACTCCCACAGGTGAGCGGGCGGGACGGCCCTTCTCCTCCGGGCTGT
AATTAGCTGAGCAAGAGGTAAGGGTTTAAGGGATGGTTGGTTGGTGGGGTATTAATGTTTAATTACCTGG
AGCACCTGCCTGAAATCACTTTTTTTCAGGTTGGACCGGTGCCACCATGAAACGGACAGCCGACGGAAGC
GAGTTCGAGTCACCAAAGAAGAAGCGGAAAGTCATCAAGATTGCTACACGGAAATACCTGGGAAAGCAGA
ACGTGTACGACATCGGCGTGGAGCGGGATCACAACTTCGCCCTGAAGAATGGCTTTATCGCCAGCAATTG
CTTCGACTCCGTGGAAATCTCCGGCGTGGAAGATCGGTTCAACGCCTCCCTGGGCACATACCACGATCTG
CTGAAAATTATCAAGGACAAGGACTTCCTGGACAATGAGGAAAACGAGGACATTCTGGAAGATATCGTGC
TGACCCTGACACTGTTTGAGGACAGAGAGATGATCGAGGAACGGCTGAAAACCTATGCCCACCTGTTCGA
CGACAAAGTGATGAAGCAGCTGAAGCGGCGGAGATACACCGGCTGGGGCAGGCTGAGCCGGAAGCTGATC
AACGGCATCCGGGACAAGCAGTCCGGCAAGACAATCCTGGATTTCCTGAAGTCCGACGGCTTCGCCAACA
GAAACTTCATGCAGCTGATCCACGACGACAGCCTGACCTTTAAAGAGGACATCCAGAAAGCCCAGGTGTC
CGGCCAGGGCGATAGCCTGCACGAGCACATTGCCAATCTGGCCGGCAGCCCCGCCATTAAGAAGGGCATC
CTGCAGACAGTGAAGGTGGTGGACGAGCTCGTGAAAGTGATGGGCCGGCACAAGCCCGAGAACATCGTGA
TCGAAATGGCCAGAGAGAACCAGACCACCCAGAAGGGACAGAAGAACAGCCGCGAGAGAATGAAGCGGAT
CGAAGAGGGCATCAAAGAGCTGGGCAGCCAGATCCTGAAAGAACACCCCGTGGAAAACACCCAGCTGCAG
AACGAGAAGCTGTACCTGTACTACCTGCAGAATGGGCGGGATATGTACGTGGACCAGGAACTGGACATCA
ACCGGCTGTCCGACTACGATGTGGACCATATCGTGCCTCAGAGCTTTCTGAAGGACGACTCCATCGACAA
CAAGGTGCTGACCAGAAGCGACAAGAACCGGGGCAAGAGCGACAACGTGCCCTCCGAAGAGGTCGTGAAG
AAGATGAAGAACTACTGGCGGCAGCTGCTGAACGCCAAGCTGATTACCCAGAGAAAGTTCGACAATCTGA
CCAAGGCCGAGAGAGGCGGCCTGAGCGAACTGGATAAGGCCGGCTTCATCAAGAGACAGCTGGTGGAAAC
CCGGCAGATCACAAAGCACGTGGCACAGATCCTGGACTCCCGGATGAACACTAAGTACGACGAGAATGAC
AAGCTGATCCGGGAAGTGAAAGTGATCACCCTGAAGTCCAAGCTGGTGTCCGATTTCCGGAAGGATTTCC
AGTTTTACAAAGTGCGCGAGATCAACAACTACCACCACGCCCACGACGCCTACCTGAACGCCGTCGTGGG
AACCGCCCTGATCAAAAAGTACCCTAAGCTGGAAAGCGAGTTCGTGTACGGCGACTACAAGGTGTACGAC
GTGCGGAAGATGATCGCCAAGAGCGAGCAGGAAATCGGCAAGGCTACCGCCAAGTACTTCTTCTACAGCA
ACATCATGAACTTTTTCAAGACCGAGATTACCCTGGCCAACGGCGAGATCCGGAAGCGGCCTCTGATCGA
GACAAACGGCGAAACCGGGGAGATCGTGTGGGATAAGGGCCGGGATTTTGCCACCGTGCGGAAAGTGCTG
AGCATGCCCCAAGTGAATATCGTGAAAAAGACCGAGGTGCAGACAGGCGGCTTCAGCAAAGAGTCTATCC
TGCCCAAGAGGAACAGCGATAAGCTGATCGCCAGAAAGAAGGACTGGGACCCTAAGAAGTACGGCGGCTT
CGTGAGCCCCACCGTGGCCTATTCTGTGCTGGTGGTGGCCAAAGTGGAAAAGGGCAAGTCCAAGAAACTG
AAGAGTGTGAAAGAGCTGCTGGGGATCACCATCATGGAAAGAAGCAGCTTCGAGAAGAATCCCATCGACT
TTCTGGAAGCCAAGGGCTACAAAGAAGTGAAAAAGGACCTGATCATCAAGCTGCCTAAGTACTCCCTGTT
CGAGCTGGAAAACGGCCGGAAGAGAATGCTGGCCTCTGCCAGAGAACTGCAGAAGGGAAACGAACTGGCC
CTGCCCTCCAAATATGTGAACTTCCTGTACCTGGCCAGCCACTATGAGAAGCTGAAGGGCTCCCCCGAGG
ATAATGAGCAGAAACAGCTGTTTGTGGAACAGCACAAGCACTACCTGGACGAGATCATCGAGCAGATCAG
CGAGTTCTCCAAGAGAGTGATCCTGGCCGACGCTAATCTGGACAAAGTGCTGTCCGCCTACAACAAGCAC
CGGGATAAGCCCATCAGAGAGCAGGCCGAGAATATCATCCACCTGTTTACCCTGACCAATCTGGGAGCCC
CTGCCGCCTTCAAGTACTTTGACACCACCATCGACCGGAAGCAGTACAGAAGCACCAAAGAGGTGCTGGA
CGCCACCCTGATCCACCAGAGCATCACCGGCCTGTACGAGACACGGATCGACCTGTCTCAGCTGGGAGGT
GACTCTGGCGGCTCAAAAAGAACCGCCGACGGCAGCGAATTCGAGCCCAAGAAGAAGAGGAAAGTCTAAG
ATCTGATAATCAACCTCTGGATTACAAAATTTGTGAAAGATTGACTGGTATTCTTAACTATGTTGCTCCT
TTTACGCTATGTGGATACGCTGCTTTAATGCCTTTGTATCATGCTATTGCTTCCCGTATGGCTTTCATTT
TCTCCTCCTTGTATAAATCCTGGTTAGTTCTTGCCACGGCGGAACTCATCGCCGCCTGCCTTGCCCGCTG
CTGGACAGGGGCTCGGCTGTTGGGCACTGACAATTCCGTGGTGCGACTGTGCCTTCTAGTTGCCAGCCAT
CTGTTGTTTGCCCCTCCCCCGTGCCTTCCTTGACCCTGGAAGGTGCCACTCCCACTGTCCTTTCCTAATA
AAATGAGGAAATTGCATCGCATTGTCTGAGTAGGTGTCATTCTATTCTGGGGGGTGGGGTGGGGCAGGAC
AGCAAGGGGGAGGATTGGGAAGACAATAGCAGGCATGCTGGGGATGCGGTGGGCTCTATGG
Features (pLannotate 1.2.2; 25 found; start..end, strand, type, name):
     14..89      -  misc_RNA       gRNA scaffold: guide RNA scaffold for the Streptococcus pyogenes CRISPR/Cas9 system
    103..130     -  terminator     T7Te terminator: phage T7 early transcription terminator
    146..217     -  terminator     rrnB T1 terminator: transcription terminator T1 from the E. coli rrnB gene
    238..912     -  CDS            mRFP1: mRFP1 is a basic (constitutively fluorescent) red fluorescent protein published in 2002, derived from Discosoma sp.. It is reported to be a somewhat slowly-maturing monomer with low acid sensitivity.
    948..967     -  promoter       H1-2O2 promoter (fragment): doxycycline-inducible variant of the human H1 RNA promoter (Henriksen et al., 2007)
    973..991     -  protein_bind   tet operator: tetO; bacterial operator O2 for the tetR and tetA genes tetracycline repressor TetR
   1007..1247    -  promoter       U6 promoter: RNA polymerase III promoter for human U6 snRNA
   1271..1401    +  repeat_region  AAV2 ITR (fragment): inverted terminal repeat of adeno-associated virus serotype 2 inverted
   1415..1572    +  CDS            lacZα (fragment): LacZα fragment of β-galactosidase; lacZ fragment
   1577..2005    +  rep_origin     f1 ori (sequence partly withheld): f1 bacteriophage origin of replication; arrow indicates direction of (+) strand synthesis
   2058..2162    +  promoter       AmpR promoter: bla
   2163..3023    +  CDS            AmpR: β-lactamase; bla; confers resistance to ampicillin, carbenicillin, and related antibiotics
   3194..3782    +  rep_origin     ori: high-copy-number ColE1/pMB1/pBR322/pUC origin of replication
   3965..4057    +  CDS            lacI (fragment): lac repressor; lacI; The lac repressor binds to the lac operator to inhibit transcription in E. coli. This inhibition can be relieved by adding lactose or isopropyl-β-D-thiogalactopyranoside (IPTG).
   4070..4091    +  protein_bind   CAP binding site: CAP binding activates transcription in the presence of cAMP. E. coli catabolite activator protein
   4106..4136    +  promoter       lac promoter: promoter for the E. coli lac operon
   4144..4160    +  protein_bind   lac operator: The lac repressor binds to the lac operator to inhibit transcription in E. coli. This inhibition can be relieved by adding lactose or isopropyl-β-D-thiogalactopyranoside (IPTG). lac repressor encoded by lacI
   4210..4340    -  repeat_region  AAV2 ITR (fragment): inverted terminal repeat of adeno-associated virus serotype 2 inverted
   4363..4648    +  enhancer       CMV enhancer: human cytomegalovirus immediate early enhancer; contains an 18-bp deletion relative to the standard CMV enhancer
   4650..4927    +  promoter       chicken β-actin promoter: No description available
   4928..5155    +  intron         hybrid intron: hybrid between chicken β-actin (CBA) and minute virus of mice (MMV) introns (Gray et al., 2011)
   5335..7715    +  CDS            Cas9(C) (fragment): C-terminal portion of Streptococcus pyogenes Cas9 (Zetsche et al., 2015)
   7794..7951    +  misc_feature   WPRE (fragment): woodchuck hepatitis virus posttranscriptional regulatory element
   7957..8039    +  misc_feature   WPRE (fragment): woodchuck hepatitis virus posttranscriptional regulatory element
   8043..8267    +  polyA_signal   bGH poly(A) signal: bovine growth hormone polyadenylation signal
