[The description below was written by a language model from this plasmid's Addgene catalogue record and pLannotate feature annotations shown in this document.]
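Description:
C-term AAV-SpCas9-VRQR-gRNA_entry (HES1477) is an AAV transfer plasmid that carries the C-terminal half of an intein-split SpCas9-VRQR editor together with an empty guide RNA cloning cassette. It derives from the Cbh_v5 AAV-ABE C-terminal backbone and is propagated in E. coli through a high-copy ColE1/pUC origin with ampicillin selection. An f1 origin and remnants of the lac region are also present in the backbone. Two AAV2 inverted terminal repeats flank the payload so that it can be packaged into recombinant AAV particles.

Between the ITRs, the CBh promoter (CMV enhancer, chicken β-actin promoter and a hybrid CBA/MVM intron) drives an open reading frame described as BPNLS-NpuC-SpCas9(C-terminal portion)-BPNLS. The NpuC intein half is intended to trans-splice with a matching N-terminal intein fusion delivered from a companion AAV, rebuilding the full-length protein in co-transduced cells and getting around the AAV packaging limit. The record lists the VRQR variant mutations as S55R/D1135V/G1218R/R1335Q/T1337R, of which only those in the C-terminal portion could reside on this half. The feature table annotates the Cas9 C-terminal fragment but not the intein or the nuclear localisation signals. A shortened WPRE, annotated as two fragments, and the bGH polyadenylation signal follow the coding sequence.

Downstream, in the opposite orientation, a human U6 promoter and an SpCas9 gRNA scaffold bracket a stuffer containing mRFP1 with a tet operator and bacterial terminators. This stuffer presumably acts as a red dropout marker that is replaced when a spacer is cloned in, although the record does not say so. The associated publication concerns in vivo base editing in mice, and the construct serves as an entry vector for building target-specific C-terminal AAV halves.
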