Addgene plasmid #242660: C-term AAV-SpCas9-VRQR-gRNA_entry (HES1477)
Purpose: CBh promoter expression plasmid for C-terminal intein-split AAV construct with C-term of SpCas9-VRQR and pU6 SpCas9 gRNA entry cassette
Depositing lab: Benjamin Kleinstiver. Depositing organization: Massachusetts General Hospital. Publication: Treatment of a severe vascular disease using a bespoke CRISPR-Cas9 base editor in mice. Alves CRR, Das S, Krishnan V, Ha LL, Fox LR, Stutzman HE, Shamber CE, Kalailingam P, McCarthy S, Lino Cardenas CL, Fong CE, Imai T, Mitra S, Yun S, Wood RK, Benning FMC, Roh K, Lawton J, Kim N, Silverstein RA, Ferreira da Silva J, de la Cruz D, Richa R, Xie J, Gray-Edwards HL, Malhotra R, Chung DY, Chao LH, Tsai SQ, Maguire CA, Lindsay ME, Kleinstiver BP, Musolino PL. Nat Biomed Eng. 2025 Sep 11:10.1038/s41551-025-01499-1. doi: 10.1038/s41551-025-01499-1. PubMed 40935887.
Backbone
  Vector backbone: Cbh_v5 AAV-ABE C-terminal (Addgene Plasmid #137178)
  Vector type: AAV, CRISPR
Growth in bacteria
  Bacterial resistance: Ampicillin, 100 μg/mL
  Growth temperature: 37°C
  Growth strain: NEB Stable
  Copy number: High Copy
Gene/Insert
  Gene/Insert name: pAAV-pCbh-BPNLS-NpuC-SpCas9-VRQR-BPNLS-WPRE-bGH_PA-SpCas9_gRNA_entrycassette (alt names: HES1477; C-term AAV-SpCas9-VRQR-gRNA_entry)
  gRNA/shRNA sequence: SpCas9 gRNA entry cassette
  Species: Synthetic
  Mutation: VRQR mutations in SpCas9(S55R/D1135V/G1218R/R1335Q/T1337R)
  Promoter: CBh
  Tag / fusion protein: BPNLS (N terminal on insert); BPNLS (C terminal on insert)
  Cloning method: Gibson Cloning
  Sequencing primers: 5′ oBK7321-GGGCTGTAATTAGCTGAGCAAGAGG; 3′ oBK219-GGGAGTGGCACCTTCCAGGGTC
Terms and licenses: Academic/Nonprofit Terms; Industry Terms: Not Available to Industry
How to cite: C-term AAV-SpCas9-VRQR-gRNA_entry (HES1477) was a gift from Benjamin Kleinstiver (Addgene plasmid # 242660 ; http://n2t.net/addgene:242660 ; RRID:Addgene_242660)
